Addgene plasmid #65166: pYTK059
Purpose: Encodes mRuby2 as a Type 4a part to be used in the Dueber YTK system
Depositing lab: John Dueber. Depositing organization: University of California, Berkeley. Publication: A Highly Characterized Yeast Toolkit for Modular, Multipart Assembly. Lee ME, DeLoache WC, Cervantes B, Dueber JE. ACS Synth Biol. 2015 Apr 14. 10.1021/sb500366v PubMed 25871405.
Backbone
  Vector backbone: pYTK001
  Vector type: Bacterial Expression
Growth in bacteria
  Bacterial resistance: Chloramphenicol, 25 μg/mL
  Growth temperature: 37°C
  Growth strain: DH10B
  Copy number: High Copy
Gene/Insert
  Gene/Insert name: mRuby2
  Species: Synthetic
  Cloning method: Restriction Enzyme; 5′ cloning site BsmBI (destroyed during cloning); 3′ cloning site BsmBI (destroyed during cloning)
Terms and licenses: Academic/Nonprofit Terms; Industry Terms: Not Available to Industry
Depositor comments: Type 4a parts are used for C-terminal coding sequences. This plasmid encodes for a C-terminal fluorescent protein tag. For more information, please visit the supplemental information in PMID:25871405.
How to cite: pYTK059 was a gift from John Dueber (Addgene plasmid # 65166 ; http://n2t.net/addgene:65166 ; RRID:Addgene_65166)
