[The description below was written by a language model from this plasmid's Addgene catalogue record and pLannotate feature annotations shown in this document.]
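Description:
pYTK059 is a small (about 2.4 kb) part-storage plasmid from a modular yeast toolkit (YTK) for multipart Golden Gate-style assembly. It is built on the toolkit's part entry vector pYTK001 and is catalogued as a bacterial vector. It is maintained in E. coli at high copy through a ColE1/pUC-type origin of replication and is selected with chloramphenicol. Resistance comes from a chloramphenicol acetyltransferase (cat) gene driven by its native cat promoter, with a phage lambda t0 terminator annotated just downstream of it.

The payload is the coding sequence for mRuby2, a constitutively fluorescent red protein derived from Entacmaea quadricolor, listed here as a synthetic insert. It was cloned into the entry vector using BsmBI sites that were destroyed in the process. No promoter or terminator for the mRuby2 sequence appears in the feature table, which fits its role as a stored part rather than an expression cassette. The plasmid is not itself meant to express the fluorescent protein.

Within the toolkit's scheme, mRuby2 is formatted as a Type 4a part, the position reserved for C-terminal coding sequences. It is therefore intended to be combined with other toolkit parts so that it ends up fused as a C-terminal fluorescent tag on an upstream coding sequence. The resulting red fluorescent fusion can serve to follow the expression or localisation of the protein of interest. The record does not list the flanking sites or overhangs used to release the part during assembly.
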