Features (pLannotate 1.2.2; 5 found; start..end, strand, type, name):
     14..721     +  CDS            mRuby2: mRuby2 is a basic (constitutively fluorescent) red fluorescent protein published in 2012, derived from Entacmaea quadricolor. It has moderate acid sensitivity.
    748..782     -  terminator     lambda t0 terminator: minimal transcription terminator from phage lambda (Scholtissek and Grosse, 1987)
    856..1512    -  CDS            cat: CAT_ECOLX - Experimental evidence at protein level: Swiss-Prot protein existence level 1. This enzyme is an effector of chloramphenicol resistance in bacteria. From Escherichia coli. This protein is used as a marker in many commonly used cloning vectors, such as pACYC184.
   1513..1610    -  promoter       cat promoter: promoter of the E. coli cat gene encoding chloramphenicol acetyltransferase
   1694..2282    +  rep_origin     ori: high-copy-number ColE1/pMB1/pBR322/pUC origin of replication
>Addgene plasmid #65166 | pYTK059 | depositor full sequence | sequence record 110219 | Full Sequence
TCGGTCTCAATCCGTGTCCAAAGGAGAGGAGTTAATCAAGGAAAACATGAGAATGAAAGTTGTCATGGAG
GGCTCCGTTAATGGTCACCAATTCAAGTGTACAGGGGAAGGTGAAGGTAATCCTTACATGGGTACACAAA
CTATGAGAATTAAAGTAATTGAAGGCGGACCACTACCATTTGCATTTGACATTCTGGCAACGTCATTCAT
GTACGGATCACGAACTTTCATCAAGTACCCTAAAGGTATACCAGACTTTTTCAAGCAATCTTTTCCAGAG
GGTTTTACATGGGAAAGGGTTACAAGATACGAAGATGGGGGTGTCGTCACAGTTATGCAAGATACTTCAT
TAGAAGATGGCTGCCTTGTCTATCATGTGCAAGTAAGAGGGGTGAATTTTCCTTCTAACGGACCTGTGAT
GCAGAAAAAGACCAAAGGTTGGGAACCAAATACTGAAATGATGTACCCAGCTGATGGAGGTTTGAGAGGC
TACACACACATGGCGCTTAAAGTTGATGGTGGAGGTCATTTGTCTTGTAGTTTTGTTACCACTTATCGTT
CTAAAAAGACTGTTGGCAATATCAAAATGCCAGGAATACATGCTGTAGACCACAGACTAGAAAGACTCGA
AGAGAGCGATAACGAAATGTTCGTTGTACAGAGAGAGCATGCCGTAGCCAAATTTGCTGGCTTAGGCGGT
GGTATGGATGAATTGTATAAGTAACTCGAGTGGCTGAGACCAGACCAATAAAAAACGCCCGGCGGCAACC
GAGCGTTCTGAACAAATCCAGATGGAGTTCTGAGGTCATTACTGGATCTATCAACAGGAGTCCAAGCGAG
CTCGATATCAAATTACGCCCCGCCCTGCCACTCATCGCAGTACTGTTGTAATTCATTAAGCATTCTGCCG
ACATGGAAGCCATCACAAACGGCATGATGAACCTGAATCGCCAGCGGCATCAGCACCTTGTCGCCTTGCG
TATAATATTTGCCCATGGTGAAAACGGGGGCGAAGAAGTTGTCCATATTGGCCACGTTTAAATCAAAACT
GGTGAAACTCACCCAGGGATTGGCTGAAACGAAAAACATATTCTCAATAAACCCTTTAGGGAAATAGGCC
AGGTTTTCACCGTAACACGCCACATCTTGCGAATATATGTGTAGAAACTGCCGGAAATCGTCGTGGTATT
CACTCCAGAGCGATGAAAACGTTTCAGTTTGCTCATGGAAAACGGTGTAACAAGGGTGAACACTATCCCA
TATCACCAGCTCACCGTCTTTCATTGCCATACGAAATTCCGGATGAGCATTCATCAGGCGGGCAAGAATG
TGAATAAAGGCCGGATAAAACTTGTGCTTATTTTTCTTTACGGTCTTTAAAAAGGCCGTAATATCCAGCT
GAACGGTCTGGTTATAGGTACATTGAGCAACTGACTGAAATGCCTCAAAATGTTCTTTACGATGCCATTG
GGATATATCAACGGTGGTATATCCAGTGATTTTTTTCTCCATTTTAGCTTCCTTAGCTCCTGAAAATCTC
GATAACTCAAAAAATACGCCCGGTAGTGATCTTATTTCATTATGGTGAAAGTTGGAACCTCTTACGTGCC
CGATCAATCATGACCAAAATCCCTTAACGTGAGTTTTCGTTCCACTGAGCGTCAGACCCCGTAGAAAAGA
TCAAAGGATCTTCTTGAGATCCTTTTTTTCTGCGCGTAATCTGCTGCTTGCAAACAAAAAAACCACCGCT
ACCAGCGGTGGTTTGTTTGCCGGATCAAGAGCTACCAACTCTTTTTCCGAAGGTAACTGGCTTCAGCAGA
GCGCAGATACCAAATACTGTTCTTCTAGTGTAGCCGTAGTTAGGCCACCACTTCAAGAACTCTGTAGCAC
CGCCTACATACCTCGCTCTGCTAATCCTGTTACCAGTGGCTGCTGCCAGTGGCGATAAGTCGTGTCTTAC
CGGGTTGGACTCAAGACGATAGTTACCGGATAAGGCGCAGCGGTCGGGCTGAACGGGGGGTTCGTGCACA
CAGCCCAGCTTGGAGCGAACGACCTACACCGAACTGAGATACCTACAGCGTGAGCTATGAGAAAGCGCCA
CGCTTCCCGAAGGGAGAAAGGCGGACAGGTATCCGGTAAGCGGCAGGGTCGGAACAGGAGAGCGCACGAG
GGAGCTTCCAGGGGGAAACGCCTGGTATCTTTATAGTCCTGTCGGGTTTCGCCACCTCTGACTTGAGCGT
CGATTTTTGTGATGCTCGTCAGGGGGGCGGAGCCTATGGAAAAACGCCAGCAACGCGGCCTTTTTACGGT
TCCTGGCCTTTTGCTGGCCTTTTGCTCACATGTTCTTTCCTGCGTTATCCCCTGATTCTGTGGATAACCG
TAG
