>Addgene plasmid #65166 | pYTK059 | addgene partial sequence | sequence record 112153 | pRS414-R 5'-CACCTCTGACTTGAGCGTCG-3'
GGGGGGCGGAGCCTATGGAAAAACGCCAGCAACGCGGCCTTTTTACGGTTCCTGGCCTTTTGCTGGCCTT
TTGCTCACATGTTCTTTCCTGCGTTATCCCCTGATTCTGTGGATAACCGTAGTCGGTCTCAATCCGTGTC
CAAAGGAGAGGAGTTAATCAAGGAAAACATGAGAATGAAAGTTGTCATGGAGGGCTCCGTTAATGGTCAC
CAATTCAAGTGTACAGGGGAAGGTGAAGGTAATCCTTACATGGGTACACAAACTATGAGAATTAAAGTAA
TTGAAGGCGGACCACTACCATTTGCATTTGACATTCTGGCAACGTCATTCATGTACGGATCACGAACTTT
CATCAAGTACCCTAAAGGTATACCAGACTTTTTCAAGCAATCTTTTCCAGAGGGTTTTACATGGGAAAGG
GTTACAAGATACGAAGATGGGGGTGTCGTCACAGTTATGCAAGATACTTCATTAGAAGATGGCTGCCTTG
TCTATCATGTGCAAGTAAGAGGGGTGAATTTTCCTTCTAACGGACCTGTGATGCAGAAAAAGACCAAAGG
TTGGGAACCAAATACTGAAATGATGTACCCAGCTGATGGAGGTTTGAGAGGCTACACACACATGGCGCTT
AAAGTTGATGGTGGAGGTCATTTGTCTTGTAGTTTTGTTACCACTTATCGTTCTAAAAAGACTGTTGGCA
ATATCAAAATGCCAGGAATACATGCTGTAGACCACAGACTAGAAAGACTCGAAGAGAGCGATAACGAAAT
GTTCGTTGTACAGAGAGAGCATGCCGTAGCCAAATTTGCTGGCTTAGGCGGTGGTATGGATGAATTGTAT
AAGTAACTCGAGTGGCTGAGACCAGACCAATAAAAAACGCCCGGCGGCAACCGAGCGTTC
