>Addgene plasmid #65166 | pYTK059 | addgene partial sequence | sequence record 220938 | CAT-F 5'-GTTTGTGATGGCTTCCATGTC-3'
AACGCTCGGTTGCCGCCGGGCGTTTTTTATTGGTCTGGTCTCAGCCACTCGAGTTACTTATACAATTCAT
CCATACCACCGCCTAAGCCAGCAAATTTGGCTACGGCATGCTCTCTCTGTACAACGAACATTTCGTTATC
GCTCTCTTCGAGTCTTTCTAGTCTGTGGTCTACAGCATGTATTCCTGGCATTTTGATATTGCCAACAGTC
TTTTTAGAACGATAAGTGGTAACAAAACTACAAGACAAATGACCTCCACCATCAACTTTAAGCGCCATGT
GTGTGTAGCCTCTCAAACCTCCATCAGCTGGGTACATCATTTCAGTATTTGGTTCCCAACCTTTGGTCTT
TTTCTGCATCACAGGTCCGTTAGAAGGAAAATTCACCCCTCTTACTTGCACATGATAGACAAGGCAGCCA
TCTTCTAATGAAGTATCTTGCATAACTGTGACGACACCCCCATCTTCGTATCTTGTAACCCTTTCCCATG
TAAAACCCTCTGGAAAAGATTGCTTGAAAAAGTCTGGTATACCTTTAGGGTACTTGATGAAAGTTCGTGA
TCCGTACATGAATGACGTTGCCAGAATGTCAAATGCAAATGGTAGTGGTCCGCCTTCAATTACTTTAATT
CTCATAGTTTGTGTACCCATGTAAGGATTACCTTCACCTTCCCCTGTACACTTGAATTGGTGACCATTAA
CGGAGCCCTCCATGACAACTTTCATTCTCATGTTTTCCTTGATTAACTCCTCTCCTTTGGA
